>Addgene plasmid #210743 | pUC57-ITR2-H1-GFP sgRNA Merry Target 3- eCMV- SaSp-3XFLAG-SV40NLS-ITR2 | addgene full sequence | sequence record 420083 | Addgene NGS Result
TCGCGCGTTTCGGTGATGACGGTGAAAACCTCTGACACATGCAGCTCCCGGAGACGGTCACAGCTTGTCT
GTAAGCGGATGCCGGGAGCAGACAAGCCCGTCAGGGCGCGTCAGCGGGTGTTGGCGGGTGTCGGGGCTGG
CTTAACTATGCGGCATCAGAGCAGATTGTACTGAGAGTGCACCATATGCGGTGTGAAATACCGCACAGAT
GCGTAAGGAGAAAATACCGCATCAGGCGCCATTCGCCATTCAGGCTGCGCAACTGTTGGGAAGGGCGATC
GGTGCGGGCCTCTTCGCTATTACGCCAGCTGGCGAAAGGGGGATGTGCTGCAAGGCGATTAAGTTGGGTA
ACGCCAGGGTTTTCCCAGTCACGACGTTGTAAAACGACGGCCAGTGAATTCGAGCTCGGTACCTCGCGAA
TGCATCTAGATCCTGCAGGCAGCTGCGCGCTCGCTCGCTCACTGAGGCCGCCCGGGCAAAGCCCGGGCGT
CGGGCGACCTTTGGTCGCCCGGCCTCAGTGAGCGAGCGAGCGCGCAGAGAGGGAGTGGCCAACTCCATCA
CTAGGGGTTCCTGCGGCCCCCCCTAGGTAGGCTAGGCTAGGCGTATATTTGCATGTCGCTATGTGTTCTG
GGAAATCACCATAAACGTGAAATGTCTTTGGATTTGGGAATCTTATAAGTTCTGTATGAGACCACTCTTT
CCCGGTGGTGCAGATGAACTTCAGTTTTAGTACTCTGGAAACAGAATCTACTAAAACAAGGCAAAATGCC
GAACTTGAAAAAGTGTTTTTTTTCTAGAGGGTACCGGGGCCCGCCTAGGTAGTTATTAATAGTAATCAAT
TACGGGGTCATTAGTTCATAGCCCATATATGGAGTTCCGCGTTACATAACTTACGGTAAATGGCCCGCCT
GGCTGACCGCCCAACGACCCCCGCCCATTGACGTCAATAATGACGTATGTTCCCATAGTAACGCCAATAG
GGACTTTCCATTGACGTCAATGGGTGGAGTATTTACGGTAAACTGCCCACTTGGCAGTACATCAAGTGTA
TCATATGCCAAGTACGCCCCCTATTGACGTCAATGACGGTAAATGGCCCGCCTGGCATTATGCCCAGTAC
ATGACCTTATGGGACTTTCCTACTTGGCAGTACATCTACGTATTAGTCATCGCTATTACCATGGTGATGC
GGTTTTGGCAGTACATCAATGGGCGTGGATAGCGGTTTGACTCACGGGGATTTCCAAGTCTCCACCCCAT
TGACGTCAATGGGAGTTTGTTTTGGCACCAAAATCAACGGGACTTTCCAAAATGTCGTAACAACTCCGCC
CCATTGACGCAAATGGGCGGTAGGCGTGTACGGTGGGAGGTCTATATAAGCAGAGCTGGTTTAGTGAACC
GTCAGATCCGCTAGCGCTACCGGTCGCCACCATGAAGAGGAATTACATTCTGGGCCTGGACATCGGGATC
ACCTCTGTGGGGTATGGCATTATCGACTACGAGACAAGAGACGTGATCGACGCAGGCGTCAGACTCTTCA
AGGAGGCCAACGTGGAGAATAACGAAGGCAGGCGGAGCAAGAGGGGTGCAAGGAGATTGAAAAGAAGGCG
GCGCCACAGAATCCAGAGGGTGAAGAAGCTCCTTTTCGACTACAACTTGCTCACCGATCATAGCGAGCTG
TCCGGCATCAATCCTTACGAGGCTAGGGTCAAGGGATTGAGCCAGAAGTTGTCAGAGGAGGAGTTCAGCG
CAGCACTGCTCCATCTTGCCAAGAGGAGAGGAGTCCACAACGTGAATGAGGTGGAGGAAGATACTGGGAA
TGAGCTGAGCACGAAGGAGCAGATCTCTAGAAACTCAAAAGCCTTGGAAGAAAAGTATGTTGCTGAACTC
CAGCTTGAAAGACTCAAGAAGGACGGGGAGGTGAGGGGCTCAATTAACAGGTTCAAGACATCTGACTATG
TGAAAGAAGCAAAGCAGCTCCTCAAAGTGCAAAAAGCTTACCACCAGCTGGACCAAAGTTTTATCGACAC
GTACATCGATCTTTTGGAAACACGACGAACGTATTACGAAGGACCAGGTGAAGGCTCACCCTTTGGCTGG
AAAGACATTAAAGAGTGGTACGAAATGTTGATGGGACACTGTACATACTTCCCTGAAGAGCTGCGCAGCG
TCAAGTACGCCTATAACGCCGACCTGTACAACGCCCTTAACGACCTCAACAATTTGGTGATCACTAGAGA
CGAGAACGAAAAGCTCGAGTACTACGAAAAATTCCAAATTATCGAAAATGTCTTCAAGCAGAAGAAAAAG
CCTACACTCAAACAGATTGCCAAAGAGATATTGGTAAACGAAGAGGATATCAAAGGGTACAGAGTCACTT
CCACCGGGAAGCCGGAGTTCACTAATCTCAAGGTTTATCACGACATAAAGGACATAACCGCCCGGAAAGA
GATCATTGAGAACGCCGAGCTTCTGGACCAGATTGCAAAAATTCTTACTATCTACCAATCATCCGAGGAC
ATCCAGGAGGAGCTCACCAATCTTAATAGCGAGCTCACGCAAGAAGAAATTGAGCAAATTAGCAATCTCA
AGGGGTACACCGGAACCCATAATTTGAGCCTTAAGGCTATTAACTTGATTCTGGACGAGCTTTGGCACAC
GAACGATAATCAGATTGCCATTTTTAACCGGCTTAAACTCGTTCCGAAGAAAGTTGATTTGAGTCAACAA
AAGGAAATACCTACCACTTTGGTAGACGATTTTATTCTCTCCCCTGTGGTAAAGCGATCCTTTATCCAGT
CAATCAAAGTGATTAATGCAATCATTAAAAAGTACGGGCTGCCCAATGACATTATTATCGAGCTCGCAAG
GGAGAAGAACAGCAAAGATGCCCAGAAGATGATAAACGAGATGCAGAAGCGGAATCGACAGACAAATGAA
AGGATTGAAGAAATAATCCGAACAACAGGGAAGGAAAATGCTAAGTATCTTATCGAAAAGATTAAGCTCC
ACGATATGCAGGAGGGCAAGTGCCTTTACTCTCTCGAGGCGATTCCATTGGAGGACCTCCTTAACAATCC
GTTCAACTACGAGGTGGATCACATCATCCCCAGGAGCGTGAGCTTCGACAACTCATTCAACAACAAGGTG
TTAGTGAAGCAGGAGGAGAACAGCAAGAAAGGTAATAGGACCCCATTCCAGTACCTTAGTAGCTCTGACT
CCAAGATCAGCTACGAGACTTTCAAGAAGCACATACTGAACTTAGCCAAGGGTAAAGGCCGCATTAGCAA
AACCAAGAAGGAGTATTTGCTGGAAGAAAGGGACATCAACCGGTTCTCAGTCCAGAAGGACTTCATCAAC
AGGAACCTGGTGGACACAAGATACGCTACCAGGGGCCTGATGAACCTCTTGAGATCTTACTTCCGGGTCA
ATAACCTGGATGTTAAGGTCAAGTCTATCAACGGCGGCTTCACCAGCTTCCTGAGAAGAAAGTGGAAGTT
CAAGAAGGAGCGAAACAAGGGGTACAAACACCATGCCGAGGACGCTCTGATAATCGCTAACGCCGACTTC
ATCTTCAAGGAGTGGAAGAAGCTGGACAAAGCCAAGAAGGTGATGGAAAACCAGATGTTCGAAGAGAAGC
AGGCTGAGTCCATGCCAGAGATCGAGACAGAGCAGGAATACAAGGAAATCTTCATCACCCCTCACCAGAT
CAAACATATTAAGGATTTCAAAGACTATAAGTACTCCCATAGAGTTGACAAAAAGCCCAACAGAGAACTG
ATCAACGACACTCTCTACTCTACCAGAAAGGACGATAAAGGTAACACTCTTATTGTCAACAATCTCAATG
GCCTGTACGACAAGGACAACGATAAGCTGAAGAAACTGATCAACAAATCACCCGAGAAGCTCCTGATGTA
CCACCACGACCCACAGACATACCAGAAGTTGAAGCTCATCATGGAACAGTACGGCGACGAGAAGAACCCC
CTGTACAAATACTACGAGGAAACGGGGAATTACCTCACCAAGTACTCTAAAAAGGACAACGGACCCGTTA
TTAAAAAGATCAAATATTATGGTAACAAGCTTAATGCTCATCTGGACATCACCGATGATTACCCCAATTC
CAGAAATAAGGTGGTCAAACTGTCTACCGGAGGATTCAGTAAGGAAAGCATACTGCCGAAAAGGAATTCC
GACAAGCTGATCGCTAGGAAGAAGGACTGGGATCCCAAAAAATACGGGGGATTCGACTCCCCCACAGTTG
CGTACAGCGTGCTCGTGGTGGCAAAAGTGGAGAAGGGGAAATCCAAAAAACTAAAATCAGTCAAAGAGCT
GCTTGGCATTACAATCATGGAGAGGTCTTCCTTCGAGAAGAATCCAATTGACTTCCTCGAGGCTAAGGGA
TACAAGGAGGTGAAGAAGGACTTGATAATCAAACTGCCGAAGTACAGCTTGTTCGAGCTCGAAAATGGCC
GCAAGAGGATGCTGGCTAGCGCTGGCGAGCTCCAGAAGGGCAACGAGCTGGCCCTGCCCAGCAAGTACGT
GAACTTCCTTTATCTCGCATCACACTACGAGAAGCTCAAGGGATCACCCGAGGACAACGAGCAGAAGCAG
CTGTTTGTGGAGCAGCACAAGCACTATCTCGATGAAATTATTGAACAGATCTCCGAATTTTCTAAACGGG
TAATTCTCGCAGACGCTAACCTCGACAAAGTGCTGAGCGCATACAATAAACATCGGGACAAGCCAATTAG
GGAGCAGGCTGAGAACATCATCCATCTTTTCACCTTGACAAATCTCGGCGCTCCAGCCGCCTTCAAGTAC
TTCGACACCACCATCGATAGGAAGCGATACACATCAACGAAAGAGGTGCTGGACGCCACTCTGATCCACC
AGAGCATCACCGGCCTGTACGAAACGAGAATCGACTTGTCTCAGCTGGGCGGAGATGACTACAAGGACGA
CGACGACAAGGACTATAAGGACGATGATGATAAGGATTACAAAGATGACGACGATAAGCCCCCCAAGAAG
AAGAGGAAGGTGGAGGCCAGCTAAGAATTCAATAAAAGATCTTTATTTTCATTAGATCTGTGTGTTGGTT
TTTTGTGTGTAAGAATTCCGGCCGCAGGAACCCCTAGTGATGGAGTTGGCCACTCCCTCTCTGCGCGCTC
GCTCGCTCACTGAGGCCGGGCGACCAAAGGTCGCCCGACGCCCGGGCTTTGCCCGGGCGGCCTCAGTGAG
CGAGCGAGCGCGCAGCTGCCTGCAGGATCGGATCCCGGGCCCGTCGACTGCAGAGGCCTGCATGCAAGCT
TGGCGTAATCATGGTCATAGCTGTTTCCTGTGTGAAATTGTTATCCGCTCACAATTCCACACAACATACG
AGCCGGAAGCATAAAGTGTAAAGCCTGGGGTGCCTAATGAGTGAGCTAACTCACATTAATTGCGTTGCGC
TCACTGCCCGCTTTCCAGTCGGGAAACCTGTCGTGCCAGCTGCATTAATGAATCGGCCAACGCGCGGGGA
GAGGCGGTTTGCGTATTGGGCGCTCTTCCGCTTCCTCGCTCACTGACTCGCTGCGCTCGGTCGTTCGGCT
GCGGCGAGCGGTATCAGCTCACTCAAAGGCGGTAATACGGTTATCCACAGAATCAGGGGATAACGCAGGA
AAGAACATGTGAGCAAAAGGCCAGCAAAAGGCCAGGAACCGTAAAAAGGCCGCGTTGCTGGCGTTTTTCC
ATAGGCTCCGCCCCCCTGACGAGCATCACAAAAATCGACGCTCAAGTCAGAGGTGGCGAAACCCGACAGG
ACTATAAAGATACCAGGCGTTTCCCCCTGGAAGCTCCCTCGTGCGCTCTCCTGTTCCGACCCTGCCGCTT
ACCGGATACCTGTCCGCCTTTCTCCCTTCGGGAAGCGTGGCGCTTTCTCATAGCTCACGCTGTAGGTATC
TCAGTTCGGTGTAGGTCGTTCGCTCCAAGCTGGGCTGTGTGCACGAACCCCCCGTTCAGCCCGACCGCTG
CGCCTTATCCGGTAACTATCGTCTTGAGTCCAACCCGGTAAGACACGACTTATCGCCACTGGCAGCAGCC
ACTGGTAACAGGATTAGCAGAGCGAGGTATGTAGGCGGTGCTACAGAGTTCTTGAAGTGGTGGCCTAACT
ACGGCTACACTAGAAGAACAGTATTTGGTATCTGCGCTCTGCTGAAGCCAGTTACCTTCGGAAAAAGAGT
TGGTAGCTCTTGATCCGGCAAACAAACCACCGCTGGTAGCGGTGGTTTTTTTGTTTGCAAGCAGCAGATT
ACGCGCAGAAAAAAAGGATCTCAAGAAGATCCTTTGATCTTTTCTACGGGGTCTGACGCTCAGTGGAACG
AAAACTCACGTTAAGGGATTTTGGTCATGAGATTATCAAAAAGGATCTTCACCTAGATCCTTTTAAATTA
AAAATGAAGTTTTAAATCAATCTAAAGTATATATGAGTAAACTTGGTCTGACAGTTACCAATGCTTAATC
AGTGAGGCACCTATCTCAGCGATCTGTCTATTTCGTTCATCCATAGTTGCCTGACTCCCCGTCGTGTAGA
TAACTACGATACGGGAGGGCTTACCATCTGGCCCCAGTGCTGCAATGATACCGCGAGACCCACGCTCACC
GGCTCCAGATTTATCAGCAATAAACCAGCCAGCCGGAAGGGCCGAGCGCAGAAGTGGTCCTGCAACTTTA
TCCGCCTCCATCCAGTCTATTAATTGTTGCCGGGAAGCTAGAGTAAGTAGTTCGCCAGTTAATAGTTTGC
GCAACGTTGTTGCCATTGCTACAGGCATCGTGGTGTCACGCTCGTCGTTTGGTATGGCTTCATTCAGCTC
CGGTTCCCAACGATCAAGGCGAGTTACATGATCCCCCATGTTGTGCAAAAAAGCGGTTAGCTCCTTCGGT
CCTCCGATCGTTGTCAGAAGTAAGTTGGCCGCAGTGTTATCACTCATGGTTATGGCAGCACTGCATAATT
CTCTTACTGTCATGCCATCCGTAAGATGCTTTTCTGTGACTGGTGAGTACTCAACCAAGTCATTCTGAGA
ATAGTGTATGCGGCGACCGAGTTGCTCTTGCCCGGCGTCAATACGGGATAATACCGCGCCACATAGCAGA
ACTTTAAAAGTGCTCATCATTGGAAAACGTTCTTCGGGGCGAAAACTCTCAAGGATCTTACCGCTGTTGA
GATCCAGTTCGATGTAACCCACTCGTGCACCCAACTGATCTTCAGCATCTTTTACTTTCACCAGCGTTTC
TGGGTGAGCAAAAACAGGAAGGCAAAATGCCGCAAAAAAGGGAATAAGGGCGACACGGAAATGTTGAATA
CTCATACTCTTCCTTTTTCAATATTATTGAAGCATTTATCAGGGTTATTGTCTCATGAGCGGATACATAT
TTGAATGTATTTAGAAAAATAAACAAATAGGGGTTCCGCGCACATTTCCCCGAAAAGTGCCACCTGACGT
CTAAGAAACCATTATTATCATGACATTAACCTATAAAAATAGGCGTATCACGAGGCCCTTTCGTC
Features (pLannotate 1.2.2; 21 found; start..end, strand, type, name):
    137..236     +  misc_feature   bom (fragment): basis of mobility region from pBR322
    242..399     -  CDS            lacZα (fragment): LacZα fragment of β-galactosidase; lacZ fragment
    432..572     -  repeat_region  AAV2 ITR: inverted terminal repeat of adeno-associated virus serotype 2 inverted
    605..695     +  promoter       H1 promoter: human H1 RNA promoter
    702..724     -  CDS            PS-CFP2 (fragment): photoswitchable cyan-to-green fluorescent protein mammalian codon-optimized
    724..771     +  misc_RNA       Sa gRNA scaffold (fragment): guide RNA scaffold for the Staphylococcus aureus CRISPR/Cas9 system
    880..1183    +  enhancer       CMV enhancer: human cytomegalovirus immediate early enhancer
   1184..1387    +  promoter       CMV promoter: human cytomegalovirus (CMV) immediate early promoter
   1432..4155    +  CDS            cas9 (fragment): CAS9_STAAU - Experimental evidence at protein level: Swiss-Prot protein existence level 1. CRISPR (clustered regularly interspaced short palindromic repeat) is an adaptive immune system that provides protection against mobile genetic elements (viruses, transposable elements and conjugative plasmids). CRISPR clusters contain spacers, sequences complementary to antecedent mobile elements, and target invading nucleic acids. CRISPR clusters are transcribed and processed into CRISPR RNA (crRNA). In type II CRISPR systems correct processing of pre-crRNA requires a trans- encoded small RNA (tracrRNA)
   4960..4980    +  CDS            FLAG (fragment): FLAG® epitope tag, followed by an enterokinase cleavage site
   5005..5028    +  CDS            3xFLAG (fragment): three tandem FLAG® epitope tags
   5071..5119    +  polyA_signal   poly(A) signal: synthetic polyadenylation signal
   5136..5276    +  repeat_region  AAV2 ITR: inverted terminal repeat of adeno-associated virus serotype 2 inverted
   5358..5374    -  protein_bind   lac operator: The lac repressor binds to the lac operator to inhibit transcription in E. coli. This inhibition can be relieved by adding lactose or isopropyl-β-D-thiogalactopyranoside (IPTG). lac repressor encoded by lacI
   5382..5412    -  promoter       lac promoter: promoter for the E. coli lac operon
   5427..5448    -  protein_bind   CAP binding site: CAP binding activates transcription in the presence of cAMP. E. coli catabolite activator protein
   5461..5553    -  CDS            lacI (fragment): lac repressor; lacI; The lac repressor binds to the lac operator to inhibit transcription in E. coli. This inhibition can be relieved by adding lactose or isopropyl-β-D-thiogalactopyranoside (IPTG).
   5736..6324    -  rep_origin     ori: high-copy-number ColE1/pMB1/pBR322/pUC origin of replication
   6495..7355    -  CDS            AmpR: β-lactamase; bla; confers resistance to ampicillin, carbenicillin, and related antibiotics
   7356..7460    -  promoter       AmpR promoter: bla
   7555..35      +  CDS            rop (fragment) (across the origin): Rop protein, which maintains plasmids at low copy number; rop
