[The description below was written by a language model from this plasmid's Addgene catalogue record and pLannotate feature annotations shown in this document.]
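Description:
pUC57-ITR2-H1-GFP sgRNA Merry Target 3- eCMV- SaSp-3XFLAG-SV40NLS-ITR2 is a 7.6 kb mammalian CRISPR expression plasmid built on the pUC57 cloning backbone. It is propagated in E. coli at high copy from the ColE1/pUC origin and selected with ampicillin through the β-lactamase gene. Residual lac promoter/operator, lacZα, lacI, bom and rop fragments are leftovers of the backbone. The whole payload lies between two AAV2 inverted terminal repeats, the cis elements needed for replication and packaging of a recombinant AAV genome, so the cassette is laid out as an all-in-one AAV transfer design. The catalogue entry, however, lists the vector type only as mammalian expression and CRISPR. The use of a recombination-deficient growth strain is consistent with keeping the ITRs stable.

Two transcription units sit between the ITRs. A human H1 Pol III promoter drives the "Merry" sgRNA, made of a spacer directed against GFP (Target 3; the annotation software picks this up as a short match to a fluorescent protein gene) and a scaffold that only partly matches the standard Staphylococcus aureus guide scaffold, suggesting a modified design. Downstream, a CMV enhancer/promoter (eCMV) expresses SaSp Cas9, a synthetic hybrid nuclease with an N-terminal SaCas9 portion and a C-terminal SpCas9 portion. The feature table annotates only the S. aureus-derived part, leaving the following stretch unlabelled. The protein carries C-terminal 3xFLAG for detection and, per the record, an SV40 nuclear localisation signal, and the transcript ends at a short synthetic poly(A) signal. The construct comes from work on engineering small Cas9 hybrids and serves to test SaSp activity at a GFP reporter target.
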