Addgene plasmid #210743: pUC57-ITR2-H1-GFP sgRNA Merry Target 3- eCMV- SaSp-3XFLAG-SV40NLS-ITR2
Purpose: Coding for SaSp Cas9 alongside Merry sgRNA targeting GFP Target 3
Depositing lab: Vincent Dion. Depositing organization: Cardiff University. Publication: Developing small Cas9 hybrids using molecular modeling. Mangin A, Dion V, Menzies G. bioRxiv 2023.10.24.563270 10.1101/2023.10.24.563270.
Backbone
  Vector backbone: pUC57
  Backbone manufacturer: Genscript
  Vector type: Mammalian Expression, CRISPR
Growth in bacteria
  Bacterial resistance: Ampicillin, 100 μg/mL
  Growth temperature: 37°C
  Growth strain: NEB Stable
  Copy number: High Copy
Gene/Insert 1
  Gene/Insert name: SaSp Cas9
  Species: Synthetic
  Mutation: N-terminal Sa Cas9, C-terminal Sp Cas9
  Promoter: eCMV
  Tag / fusion protein: 3xFLAG, SV40 NLS, PolyA signal (C terminal on insert)
  Cloning method: Unknown
  Sequencing primers: 5′ n/a
Gene/Insert 2
  Gene/Insert name: Merry sgRNA GFP Target 3 (alt name: gRNA target: GGTGGTGCAGATGAACTTCAGTTTTAGTACTCTGGAAACAGAATCTACTAAAACAAGGCAAAATGCCGAACTTGAAAAAGTGT)
  Species: Synthetic
  Promoter: H1
  Cloning method: Unknown
  Sequencing primers: 5′ n/a
Resource information
  A portion of this plasmid was derived from a plasmid made by: Genscript
Terms and licenses: Academic/Nonprofit Terms; Industry Terms: Not Available to Industry
Depositor comments: Please visit https://doi.org/10.1101/2023.10.24.563270 for bioRxiv preprint.
How to cite: pUC57-ITR2-H1-GFP sgRNA Merry Target 3- eCMV- SaSp-3XFLAG-SV40NLS-ITR2 was a gift from Vincent Dion (Addgene plasmid # 210743 ; http://n2t.net/addgene:210743 ; RRID:Addgene_210743)
